>Addgene plasmid #176930 | pcDNA3.1(+)_Granulin 7+linker8 | addgene full sequence | sequence record 347175 | Addgene NGS Result
GACGGATCGGGAGATCTCCCGATCCCCTATGGTGCACTCTCAGTACAATCTGCTCTGATGCCGCATAGTT
AAGCCAGTATCTGCTCCCTGCTTGTGTGTTGGAGGTCGCTGAGTAGTGCGCGAGCAAAATTTAAGCTACA
ACAAGGCAAGGCTTGACCGACAATTGCATGAAGAATCTGCTTAGGGTTAGGCGTTTTGCGCTGCTTCGCG
ATGTACGGGCCAGATATACGCGTTGACATTGATTATTGACTAGTTATTAATAGTAATCAATTACGGGGTC
ATTAGTTCATAGCCCATATATGGAGTTCCGCGTTACATAACTTACGGTAAATGGCCCGCCTGGCTGACCG
CCCAACGACCCCCGCCCATTGACGTCAATAATGACGTATGTTCCCATAGTAACGCCAATAGGGACTTTCC
ATTGACGTCAATGGGTGGAGTATTTACGGTAAACTGCCCACTTGGCAGTACATCAAGTGTATCATATGCC
AAGTACGCCCCCTATTGACGTCAATGACGGTAAATGGCCCGCCTGGCATTATGCCCAGTACATGACCTTA
TGGGACTTTCCTACTTGGCAGTACATCTACGTATTAGTCATCGCTATTACCATGGTGATGCGGTTTTGGC
AGTACATCAATGGGCGTGGATAGCGGTTTGACTCACGGGGATTTCCAAGTCTCCACCCCATTGACGTCAA
TGGGAGTTTGTTTTGGCACCAAAATCAACGGGACTTTCCAAAATGTCGTAACAACTCCGCCCCATTGACG
CAAATGGGCGGTAGGCGTGTACGGTGGGAGGTCTATATAAGCAGAGCTCTCTGGCTAACTAGAGAACCCA
CTGCTTACTGGCTTATCGAAATTAATACGACTCACTATAGGGAGACCCAAGCTGGCTAGCGTTTAAACTT
AAGCTTGCCACCATGTGGACCCTGGTGAGTTGGGTCGCACTGACAGCAGGACTGGTGGCTGGAAGCGCAT
GGTCCCACCCTCAGTTCGAGAAGGGAGGAGGAAGCGGAGGAGGATCTGGAGGAAGTGCTTGGTCACATCC
ACAGTTTGAAAAAGGCGCATCCGACTACAAGGACGATGACGATAAAGATGTGGAGTGCGGAGAAGGCCAC
TTCTGTCATGACAACCAGACTTGCTGTCGAGATAATCGGCAGGGATGGGCCTGCTGTCCATATAGGCAGG
GGGTCTGCTGTGCAGACCGGAGACACTGCTGTCCAGCAGGCTTTAGATGCGCAGCTAGGGGGACCAAGTG
TCTGAGGCGAGAGGCACCACGATGGGACGCTCCACTGCGAGATCCTGCTCTGCGACAGCTGCTGTGACTC
GAGTCTAGAGGGCCCGTTTAAACCCGCTGATCAGCCTCGACTGTGCCTTCTAGTTGCCAGCCATCTGTTG
TTTGCCCCTCCCCCGTGCCTTCCTTGACCCTGGAAGGTGCCACTCCCACTGTCCTTTCCTAATAAAATGA
GGAAATTGCATCGCATTGTCTGAGTAGGTGTCATTCTATTCTGGGGGGTGGGGTGGGGCAGGACAGCAAG
GGGGAGGATTGGGAAGACAATAGCAGGCATGCTGGGGATGCGGTGGGCTCTATGGCTTCTGAGGCGGAAA
GAACCAGCTGGGGCTCTAGGGGGTATCCCC
[124 nt withheld, positions 1641-1764]
C
[91 nt withheld, positions 1766-1856]
A
[49 nt withheld, positions 1858-1906]
CCTTTGACGTTGGAGTCCACGTTCTTT
[37 nt withheld, positions 1934-1970]
ACCCTATCTCGGTCTATTCTTTTGATTTATAAGGGATTTTGCCGATTTCGGCCTATTGGTTAAAAAATGA
GCTGATTTAACAAAAATTTAACGCGAATTAATTCTGTGGAATGTGTGTCAGTTAGGGTGTGGAAAGTCCC
CAGGCTCCCCAGCAGGCAGAAGTATGCAAAGCATGCATCTCAATTAGTCAGCAACCAGGTGTGGAAAGTC
CCCAGGCTCCCCAGCAGGCAGAAGTATGCAAAGCATGCATCTCAATTAGTCAGCAACCATAGTCCCGCCC
CTAACTCCGCCCATCCCGCCCCTAACTCCGCCCAGTTCCGCCCATTCTCCGCCCCATGGCTGACTAATTT
TTTTTATTTATGCAGAGGCCGAGGCCGCCTCTGCCTCTGAGCTATTCCAGAAGTAGTGAGGAGGCTTTTT
TGGAGGCCTAGGCTTTTGCAAAAAGCTCCCGGGAGCTTGTATATCCATTTTCGGATCTGATCAAGAGACA
GGATGAGGATCGTTTCGCATGATTGAACAAGATGGATTGCACGCAGGTTCTCCGGCCGCTTGGGTGGAGA
GGCTATTCGGCTATGACTGGGCACAACAGACAATCGGCTGCTCTGATGCCGCCGTGTTCCGGCTGTCAGC
GCAGGGGCGCCCGGTTCTTTTTGTCAAGACCGACCTGTCCGGTGCCCTGAATGAACTGCAGGACGAGGCA
GCGCGGCTATCGTGGCTGGCCACGACGGGCGTTCCTTGCGCAGCTGTGCTCGACGTTGTCACTGAAGCGG
GAAGGGACTGGCTGCTATTGGGCGAAGTGCCGGGGCAGGATCTCCTGTCATCTCACCTTGCTCCTGCCGA
GAAAGTATCCATCATGGCTGATGCAATGCGGCGGCTGCATACGCTTGATCCGGCTACCTGCCCATTCGAC
CACCAAGCGAAACATCGCATCGAGCGAGCACGTACTCGGATGGAAGCCGGTCTTGTCGATCAGGATGATC
TGGACGAAGAGCATCAGGGGCTCGCGCCAGCCGAACTGTTCGCCAGGCTCAAGGCGCGCATGCCCGACGG
CGAGGATCTCGTCGTGACCCATGGCGATGCCTGCTTGCCGAATATCATGGTGGAAAATGGCCGCTTTTCT
GGATTCATCGACTGTGGCCGGCTGGGTGTGGCGGACCGCTATCAGGACATAGCGTTGGCTACCCGTGATA
TTGCTGAAGAGCTTGGCGGCGAATGGGCTGACCGCTTCCTCGTGCTTTACGGTATCGCCGCTCCCGATTC
GCAGCGCATCGCCTTCTATCGCCTTCTTGACGAGTTCTTCTGAGCGGGACTCTGGGGTTCGAAATGACCG
ACCAAGCGACGCCCAACCTGCCATCACGAGATTTCGATTCCACCGCCGCCTTCTATGAAAGGTTGGGCTT
CGGAATCGTTTTCCGGGACGCCGGCTGGATGATCCTCCAGCGCGGGGATCTCATGCTGGAGTTCTTCGCC
CACCCCAACTTGTTTATTGCAGCTTATAATGGTTACAAATAAAGCAATAGCATCACAAATTTCACAAATA
AAGCATTTTTTTCACTGCATTCTAGTTGTGGTTTGTCCAAACTCATCAATGTATCTTATCATGTCTGTAT
ACCGTCGACCTCTAGCTAGAGCTTGGCGTAATCATGGTCATAGCTGTTTCCTGTGTGAAATTGTTATCCG
CTCACAATTCCACACAACATACGAGCCGGAAGCATAAAGTGTAAAGCCTGGGGTGCCTAATGAGTGAGCT
AACTCACATTAATTGCGTTGCGCTCACTGCCCGCTTTCCAGTCGGGAAACCTGTCGTGCCAGCTGCATTA
ATGAATCGGCCAACGCGCGGGGAGAGGCGGTTTGCGTATTGGGCGCTCTTCCGCTTCCTCGCTCACTGAC
TCGCTGCGCTCGGTCGTTCGGCTGCGGCGAGCGGTATCAGCTCACTCAAAGGCGGTAATACGGTTATCCA
CAGAATCAGGGGATAACGCAGGAAAGAACATGTGAGCAAAAGGCCAGCAAAAGGCCAGGAACCGTAAAAA
GGCCGCGTTGCTGGCGTTTTTCCATAGGCTCCGCCCCCCTGACGAGCATCACAAAAATCGACGCTCAAGT
CAGAGGTGGCGAAACCCGACAGGACTATAAAGATACCAGGCGTTTCCCCCTGGAAGCTCCCTCGTGCGCT
CTCCTGTTCCGACCCTGCCGCTTACCGGATACCTGTCCGCCTTTCTCCCTTCGGGAAGCGTGGCGCTTTC
TCATAGCTCACGCTGTAGGTATCTCAGTTCGGTGTAGGTCGTTCGCTCCAAGCTGGGCTGTGTGCACGAA
CCCCCCGTTCAGCCCGACCGCTGCGCCTTATCCGGTAACTATCGTCTTGAGTCCAACCCGGTAAGACACG
ACTTATCGCCACTGGCAGCAGCCACTGGTAACAGGATTAGCAGAGCGAGGTATGTAGGCGGTGCTACAGA
GTTCTTGAAGTGGTGGCCTAACTACGGCTACACTAGAAGAACAGTATTTGGTATCTGCGCTCTGCTGAAG
CCAGTTACCTTCGGAAAAAGAGTTGGTAGCTCTTGATCCGGCAAACAAACCACCGCTGGTAGCGGTGGTT
TTTTTGTTTGCAAGCAGCAGATTACGCGCAGAAAAAAAGGATCTCAAGAAGATCCTTTGATCTTTTCTAC
GGGGTCTGACGCTCAGTGGAACGAAAACTCACGTTAAGGGATTTTGGTCATGAGATTATCAAAAAGGATC
TTCACCTAGATCCTTTTAAATTAAAAATGAAGTTTTAAATCAATCTAAAGTATATATGAGTAAACTTGGT
CTGACAGTTACCAATGCTTAATCAGTGAGGCACCTATCTCAGCGATCTGTCTATTTCGTTCATCCATAGT
TGCCTGACTCCCCGTCGTGTAGATAACTACGATACGGGAGGGCTTACCATCTGGCCCCAGTGCTGCAATG
ATACCGCGAGACCCACGCTCACCGGCTCCAGATTTATCAGCAATAAACCAGCCAGCCGGAAGGGCCGAGC
GCAGAAGTGGTCCTGCAACTTTATCCGCCTCCATCCAGTCTATTAATTGTTGCCGGGAAGCTAGAGTAAG
TAGTTCGCCAGTTAATAGTTTGCGCAACGTTGTTGCCATTGCTACAGGCATCGTGGTGTCACGCTCGTCG
TTTGGTATGGCTTCATTCAGCTCCGGTTCCCAACGATCAAGGCGAGTTACATGATCCCCCATGTTGTGCA
AAAAAGCGGTTAGCTCCTTCGGTCCTCCGATCGTTGTCAGAAGTAAGTTGGCCGCAGTGTTATCACTCAT
GGTTATGGCAGCACTGCATAATTCTCTTACTGTCATGCCATCCGTAAGATGCTTTTCTGTGACTGGTGAG
TACTCAACCAAGTCATTCTGAGAATAGTGTATGCGGCGACCGAGTTGCTCTTGCCCGGCGTCAATACGGG
ATAATACCGCGCCACATAGCAGAACTTTAAAAGTGCTCATCATTGGAAAACGTTCTTCGGGGCGAAAACT
CTCAAGGATCTTACCGCTGTTGAGATCCAGTTCGATGTAACCCACTCGTGCACCCAACTGATCTTCAGCA
TCTTTTACTTTCACCAGCGTTTCTGGGTGAGCAAAAACAGGAAGGCAAAATGCCGCAAAAAAGGGAATAA
GGGCGACACGGAAATGTTGAATACTCATACTCTTCCTTTTTCAATATTATTGAAGCATTTATCAGGGTTA
TTGTCTCATGAGCGGATACATATTTGAATGTATTTAGAAAAATAAACAAATAGGGGTTCCGCGCACATTT
CCCCGAAAAGTGCCACCTGACGTC
Features (pLannotate 1.2.2; 20 found; start..end, strand, type, name):
     28..80      -  misc_feature   bom (fragment): basis of mobility region from pBR322
    235..614     +  enhancer       CMV enhancer: human cytomegalovirus immediate early enhancer
    615..818     +  promoter       CMV promoter: human cytomegalovirus (CMV) immediate early promoter
    814..847     +  LTR            5' LTR (truncated) (fragment): truncated 5' long terminal repeat (LTR) from HIV-1
    863..881     +  promoter       T7 promoter: promoter for bacteriophage T7 RNA polymerase
   1097..1234    +  CDS            ENA1_HORSE: Experimental evidence at protein level: Swiss-Prot protein existence level 1. Has antimicrobial activity against Gram-negative and Gram- positive bacteria. From Equus caballus (Horse).
   1371..1595    +  polyA_signal   bGH poly(A) signal: bovine growth hormone polyadenylation signal
   1599..1620    +  promoter       SV40 promoter (fragment): SV40 enhancer and early promoter
   1641..2069    +  rep_origin     f1 ori (sequence partly withheld): f1 bacteriophage origin of replication; arrow indicates direction of (+) strand synthesis
   2083..2412    +  promoter       SV40 promoter: SV40 enhancer and early promoter
   2479..3270    +  CDS            neo: KKA2_KLEPN - Also known as kan, nptII. Experimental evidence at protein level: Swiss-Prot protein existence level 1. Resistance to kanamycin, neomycin, paromomycin, ribostamycin, butirosin and gentamicin B. From Klebsiella pneumoniae.
   3294..3452    +  CDS            ble (fragment): BLE_KLEPN - Experimental evidence at protein level: Swiss-Prot protein existence level 1. Binding protein with a strong affinity to the bleomycin family of antibiotics. Binds to CL990; an antimitotic-antibiotic compound. From Klebsiella pneumoniae.
   3447..3568    +  polyA_signal   SV40 poly(A) signal: SV40 polyadenylation signal
   3641..3657    -  protein_bind   lac operator: The lac repressor binds to the lac operator to inhibit transcription in E. coli. This inhibition can be relieved by adding lactose or isopropyl-β-D-thiogalactopyranoside (IPTG). lac repressor encoded by lacI
   3665..3695    -  promoter       lac promoter: promoter for the E. coli lac operon
   3710..3731    -  protein_bind   CAP binding site: CAP binding activates transcription in the presence of cAMP. E. coli catabolite activator protein
   3744..3836    -  CDS            lacI (fragment): lac repressor; lacI; The lac repressor binds to the lac operator to inhibit transcription in E. coli. This inhibition can be relieved by adding lactose or isopropyl-β-D-thiogalactopyranoside (IPTG).
   4019..4607    -  rep_origin     ori: high-copy-number ColE1/pMB1/pBR322/pUC origin of replication
   4778..5638    -  CDS            AmpR: β-lactamase; bla; confers resistance to ampicillin, carbenicillin, and related antibiotics
   5639..5743    -  promoter       AmpR promoter: bla
