[The description below was written by a language model from this plasmid's Addgene catalogue record and pLannotate feature annotations shown in this document.]
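Description:
pcDNA3.1(+)_Granulin 7+linker8 is a 5,774 nt mammalian expression plasmid built on the pcDNA3.1(+) backbone and designed to express a single human granulin domain, granulin 7, together with its adjoining linker 8 region from progranulin (GRN). It is maintained in E. coli through a high-copy ColE1/pUC-type origin and an ampicillin resistance gene (β-lactamase) driven by its own bla promoter. An f1 origin is also present, which allows production of single-stranded DNA. For selection in mammalian cells, an SV40 enhancer/early promoter drives a neomycin phosphotransferase gene followed by the SV40 polyadenylation signal, so stable transfectants can be selected with G418.

The expression cassette uses the human CMV immediate-early enhancer and promoter upstream of the insert, with a T7 promoter between them for in vitro transcription or sequencing, and the bovine growth hormone polyadenylation signal downstream. According to the catalogue entry, the open reading frame begins with a signal peptide followed by Twin-Strep and FLAG tags, placing the tags at the N-terminus of the granulin fragment and directing the protein into the secretory pathway. The automated annotation does not label the insert as GRN. Instead it marks part of this region as a match to a horse antimicrobial peptide, which probably reflects similarity among granulin-like sequences rather than a different insert. Small hits such as a truncated HIV-1 LTR, ble and lacI fragments appear to be backbone remnants or spurious annotation matches. The construct is intended for expressing and detecting or affinity-purifying an individual granulin in mammalian cells. The associated work concerns progranulin processing into lysosomal granulins in frontotemporal dementia caused by GRN mutations.
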