Addgene plasmid #176930: pcDNA3.1(+)_Granulin 7+linker8
Purpose: express Granulin 7 with linker 8 in mammalian cells
Depositing lab: Thomas Kukar. Depositing organization: Emory University. Publication: Intracellular Proteolysis of Progranulin Generates Stable, Lysosomal Granulins that Are Haploinsufficient in Patients with Frontotemporal Dementia Caused by GRN Mutations. Holler CJ, Taylor G, Deng Q, Kukar T. eNeuro. 2017 Aug 18;4(4). pii: eN-NWR-0100-17. doi: 10.1523/ENEURO.0100-17.2017. eCollection 2017 Jul-Aug. PubMed 28828399.
Backbone
  Vector backbone: pcDNA3.1(+)
  Vector type: Mammalian Expression
  Selectable markers: Neomycin (select with G418)
Growth in bacteria
  Bacterial resistance: Ampicillin, 100 μg/mL
  Growth temperature: 37°C
  Growth strain: DH5alpha
  Copy number: High Copy
Gene/Insert
  Gene/Insert name: Granulin 7+linker8 (alt name: GRN)
  Species: H. sapiens (human)
  Entrez Gene: GRN (a.k.a. CLN11, FTD2, GEP, GP88, PCDGF, PEPI, PGRN)
  Tag / fusion protein: Twin-Strep and FLAG tags encoded after Signal Peptide (N terminal on insert)
Terms and licenses: Academic/Nonprofit Terms; Industry Terms: Not Available to Industry
How to cite: pcDNA3.1(+)_Granulin 7+linker8 was a gift from Thomas Kukar (Addgene plasmid # 176930 ; http://n2t.net/addgene:176930 ; RRID:Addgene_176930)
